>Addgene plasmid #172396 | pLL3.7-UBCp-hMGT-Ef1a-puro | addgene full sequence | sequence record 338522 | Addgene NGS Result
GAGCAGCAGGAAGCACTATGGGCGCAGCGTCAATGACGCTGACGGTACAGGCCAGACAATTATTGTCTGG
TATAGTGCAGCAGCAGAACAATTTGCTGAGGGCTATTGAGGCGCAACAGCATCTGTTGCAACTCACAGTC
TGGGGCATCAAGCAGCTCCAGGCAAGAATCCTGGCTGTGGAAAGATACCTAAAGGATCAACAGCTCCTGG
GGATTTGGGGTTGCTCTGGAAAACTCATTTGCACCACTGCTGTGCCTTGGAATGCTAGTTGGAGTAATAA
ATCTCTGGAACAGATTTGGAATCACACGACCTGGATGGAGTGGGACAGAGAAATTAACAATTACACAAGC
TTAATACACTCCTTAATTGAAGAATCGCAAAACCAGCAAGAAAAGAATGAACAAGAATTATTGGAATTAG
ATAAATGGGCAAGTTTGTGGAATTGGTTTAACATAACAAATTGGCTGTGGTATATAAAATTATTCATAAT
GATAGTAGGAGGCTTGGTAGGTTTAAGAATAGTTTTTGCTGTACTTTCTATAGTGAATAGAGTTAGGCAG
GGATATTCACCATTATCGTTTCAGACCCACCTCCCAACCCCGAGGGGACCCGACAGGCCCGAAGGAATAG
AAGAAGAAGGTGGAGAGAGAGACAGAGACAGATCCATTCGATTAGTGAACGGATCGGCACTGCGTGCGCC
AATTCTGCAGACAAATGGCAGTATTCATCCACAATTTTAAAAGAAAAGGGGGGATTGGGGGGTACAGTGC
AGGGGAAAGAATAGTAGACATAATAGCAACAGACATACAAACTAAAGAATTACAAAAACAAATTACAAAA
ATTCAAAATTTTCGGGTTTATTACAGGGACAGCAGAGATCCAGTTTGGTTAGTACCGGGCCCGCTCTAGC
CCTAGATTTAACCCAACAGAAGGCTCGACGCGTGGCCTCCGCGCCGGGTTTTGGCGCCTCCCGCGGGCGC
CCCCCTCCTCACGGCGAGCGCTGCCACGTCAGACGAAGGGCGCAGCGAGCGTCCTGATCCTTCCGCCCGG
ACGCTCAGGACAGCGGCCCGCTGCTCATAAGACTCGGCCTTAGAACCCCAGTATCAGCAGAAGGACATTT
TAGGACGGGACTTGGGTGACTCTAGGGCACTGGTTTTCTTTCCAGAGAGCGGAACAGGCGAGGAAAAGTA
GTCCCTTCTCGGCGATTCTGCGGAGGGATCTCCGTGGGGCGGTGAACGCCGATGATTATATAAGGACGCG
CCGGGTGTGGCACAGCTAGTTCCGTCGCAGCCGGGATTTGGGTCGCGGTTCTTGTTTGTGGATCGCTGTG
ATCGTCACTTGGTGAGTAGCGGGCTGCTGGGCTGGCCGGGGCTTTCGTGGCCGCCGGGCCGCTCGGTGGG
ACGGAAGCGTGTGGAGAGACCGCCAAGGGCTGTAGTCTGGGTCCGCGAGCAAGGTTGCCCTGAACTGGGG
GTTGGGGGGAGCGCAGCAAAATGGCGGCTGTTCCCGAGTCTTGAATGGAAGACGCTTGTGAGGCGGGCTG
TGAGGTCGTTGAAACAAGGTGGGGGGCATGGTGGGCGGCAAGAACCCAAGGTCTTGAGGCCTTCGCTAAT
GCGGGAAAGCTCTTATTCGGGTGAGATGGGCTGGGGCACCATCTGGGGACCCTGACGTGAAGTTTGTCAC
TGACTGGAGAACTCGGTTTGTCGTCTGTTGCGGGGGCGGCAGTTATGGCGGTGCCGTTGGGCAGTGCACC
CGTACCTTTGGGAGCGCGCGCCCTCGTCGTGTCGTGACGTCACCCGTTCTGTTGGCTTATAATGCAGGGT
GGGGCCACCTGCCGGTAGGTGTGCGGTAGGCTTTTCTCCGTCGCAGGACGCAGGGTTCGGGCCTAGGGTA
GGCTCTCCTGAATCGACAGGCGCCGGACCTCTGGTGAGGGGAGGGATAAGTGAGGCGTCAGTTTCTTTGG
TCGGTTTTATGTACCTATCTTCTTAAGTAGCTGAAGCTCCGGTTTTGAACTATGCGCTCGGGGTTGGCGA
GTGTGTTTTGTGAAGTTTTTTAGGCACCTTTTGAAATGTAATCATTTGGGTCAATATGTAATTTTCAGTG
TTAGACTAGTAAATTGTCCGCTAAATTCTGGCCGTTTTTGGCTTTTTTGTTAGACGCTAGACTGCCGGAT
CGAATTGTCGACGAATTCGGATCCGCGGCCGCGTTTAAACTTAATTAACCATCGATACCGCCATGGGGAG
AAAAAAGATTCAGATTACGAGGATTATGGATGAACGTAACAGACAGGTGACATTTACAAAGAGGAAATTT
GGGTTGATGAAGAAGGCTTATGAGCTGAGCGTGCTGTGTGACTGTGAGATTGCGCTGATCATCTTCAACA
GCACCAACAAGCTGTTCCAGTATGCCAGCACCGACATGGACAAAGTGCTTCTCAAGTACACGGAGTACAA
CGAGCCGCATGAGAGCCGGACAAACTCAGACATCGTGGAGGCATTGAACAAGAAAGAAAACAAAGGCTGT
GAAAGCCCCGATCCCGACTCCTCTTATGCACTCACCCCACGCACTGAAGAAAAATACAAAAAAATTAATG
AAGAATTTGATAATATGATCAAGAGTCATAAAATTCCTGCTGTTCCACCTCCCAACTTCGAGATGCCAGT
CTCCATCCCAGTGTCCAGCCACAACAGTTTGGTGTACAGCAACCCTGTCAGCTCACTGGGAAACCCCAAC
CTATTGCCACTGGCTCACCCTTCTCTGCAGAGGAATAGTATGTCTCCTGGTGTAACACATCGACCTCCAA
GTGCAGGTAACACAGGTGGTCTGATGGGTGGAGACCTCACGTCTGGTGCAGGCACCAGTGCAGGGAACGG
GTATGGCAATCCCCGAAACTCACCAGGTCTGCTGGTCTCACCTGGTAACTTGAACAAGAATATGCAAGCA
AAATCTCCTCCCCCAATGAATTTAGGAATGAATAACCGTAAACCAGATCTCCGAGTTCTTATTCCACCAG
GCAGCAAGAATACGATGCCATCAGTGAATCAAAGGATAAATAACTCCCAGTCGGCTCAGTCATTGGCTAC
CCCAGTGGTTTCCGTAGCAACTCCTACTTTACCAGGACAAGGAATGGGAGGATATCCATCAGCCATTTCA
ACAACATATGGTACCGAGTACTCTCTGAGTAGTGCAGACCTGTCATCTCTGTCTGGGTTTAACACCGCCA
GCGCTCTTCACCTTGGTTCAGTAACTGGCTGGCAACAGCAACACCTACATAACATGCCACCATCTGCCCT
CAGTCAGTTGGGAGCTTGCACTAGCACTCATTTATCTCAGAGTTCAAATCTCTCCCTGCCTTCTACTCAA
AGCCTCAACATCAAGTCAGAACCTGTTTCTCCTCCTAGAGACCGTACCACCACCCCTTCGAGATACCCAC
AACACACGCGCCACGAGGCGGGGAGATCTCCTGTTGACAGCTTGAGCAGCTGTAGCAGTTCGTACGACGG
GAGCGACCGAGAGGATCACCGGAACGAATTCCACTCCCCCATTGGACTCACCAGACCTTCGCCGGACGAA
AGGGAAAGTCCCTCAGTCAAGCGCATGCGACTTTCTGAAGGATGGGCAACAGCTAGCGGCAGCGGCGCCA
CAAACTTCTCTCTGCTAAAGCAAGCAGGTGATGTTGAAGAAAACCCCGGGCCTACTAGTATGTATCAGAG
CTTGGCCATGGCCGCCAACCACGGGCCGCCCCCCGGTGCCTACGAGGCGGGCGGCCCCGGCGCCTTCATG
CACGGCGCGGGCGCCGCGTCCTCGCCAGTCTACGTGCCCACACCGCGGGTGCCCTCCTCCGTGCTGGGCC
TGTCCTACCTCCAGGGCGGAGGCGCGGGCTCTGCGTCCGGAGGCGCCTCGGGCGGCAGCTCCGGTGGGGC
CGCGTCTGGTGCGGGGCCCGGGACCCAGCAGGGCAGCCCGGGATGGAGCCAGGCGGGAGCCGACGGAGCC
GCTTACACCCCGCCGCCGGTGTCGCCGCGCTTCTCCTTCCCGGGGACCACCGGGTCCCTGGCGGCCGCCG
CCGCCGCTGCCGCGGCCCGGGAAGCTGCGGCCTACAGCAGTGGCGGCGGAGCGGCGGGTGCGGGCCTGGC
GGGCCGCGAGCAGTACGGGCGCGCCGGCTTCGCGGGCTCCTACTCCAGCCCCTACCCGGCTTACATGGCC
GACGTGGGCGCGTCCTGGGCCGCAGCCGCCGCCGCCTCCGCCGGCCCCTTCGACAGCCCGGTCCTGCACA
GCCTGCCCGGCCGGGCCAACCCGGCCGCCCGACACCCCAATCTCGATATGTTTGACGACTTCTCAGAAGG
CAGAGAGTGTGTCAACTGTGGGGCTATGTCCACCCCGCTCTGGAGGCGAGATGGGACGGGTCACTATCTG
TGCAACGCCTGCGGCCTCTACCACAAGATGAACGGCATCAACCGGCCGCTCATCAAGCCTCAGCGCCGGC
TGTCCGCCTCCCGCCGAGTGGGCCTCTCCTGTGCCAACTGCCAGACCACCACCACCACGCTGTGGCGCCG
CAATGCGGAGGGCGAGCCTGTGTGCAATGCCTGCGGCCTCTACATGAAGCTCCACGGGGTCCCCAGGCCT
CTTGCAATGCGGAAAGAGGGGATCCAAACCAGAAAACGGAAGCCCAAGAACCTGAATAAATCTAAGACAC
CAGCAGCTCCTTCAGGCAGTGAGAGCCTTCCTCCCGCCAGCGGTGCTTCCAGCAACTCCAGCAACGCCAC
CACCAGCAGCAGCGAGGAGATGCGTCCCATCAAGACGGAGCCTGGCCTGTCATCTCACTACGGGCACAGC
AGCTCCGTGTCCCAGACGTTCTCAGTCAGTGCGATGTCTGGCCATGGGCCCTCCATCCACCCTGTCCTCT
CGGCCCTGAAGCTCTCCCCACAAGGCTATGCGTCTCCCGTCAGCCAGTCTCCACAGACCAGCTCCAAGCA
GGACTCTTGGAACAGCCTGGTCTTGGCCGACAGTCACGGGGACATAATCACTGCGAAGCTTGGCTCCGGC
GAGGGCAGGGGAAGTCTTCTAACATGCGGGGACGTGGAGGAAAATCCCGGCCCACTCGACATGGCCGACG
CAGACGAGGGCTTTGGCCTGGCGCACACGCCTCTGGAGCCTGACGCAAAAGACCTGCCCTGCGATTCGAA
ACCCGAGAGCGCGCTCGGGGCCCCCAGCAAGTCCCCGTCGTCCCCGCAGGCCGCCTTCACCCAGCAGGGC
ATGGAGGGAATCAAAGTGTTTCTCCATGAAAGAGAACTGTGGCTAAAATTCCACGAAGTGGGCACGGAAA
TGATCATAACCAAGGCTGGAAGGCGGATGTTTCCCAGTTACAAAGTGAAGGTGACGGGCCTTAATCCCAA
AACGAAGTACATTCTTCTCATGGACATTGTACCTGCCGACGATCACAGATACAAATTCGCAGATAATAAA
TGGTCTGTGACGGGCAAAGCTGAGCCCGCCATGCCTGGCCGCCTGTACGTGCACCCAGACTCCCCCGCCA
CCGGGGCGCATTGGATGAGGCAGCTCGTCTCCTTCCAGAAACTCAAGCTCACCAACAACCACCTGGACCC
ATTTGGGCATATTATTCTAAATTCCATGCACAAATACCAGCCTAGATTACACATCGTGAAAGCGGATGAA
AATAATGGATTTGGCTCAAAAAATACAGCGTTCTGCACTCACGTCTTTCCTGAGACTGCGTTTATAGCAG
TGACTTCCTACCAGAACCACAAGATCACGCAATTAAAGATTGAGAATAATCCCTTTGCCAAAGGATTTCG
GGGCAGTGATGACATGGAGCTGCACAGAATGTCAAGAATGCAAAGTAAAGAATATCCCGTGGTCCCCAGG
AGCACCGTGAGGCAAAAAGTGGCCTCCAACCACAGTCCTTTCAGCAGCGAGTCTCGAGCTCTCTCCACCT
CATCCAATTTGGGGTCCCAATACCAGTGTGAGAATGGTGTTTCCGGCCCCTCCCAGGACCTCCTGCCTCC
ACCCAACCCATACCCACTGCCCCAGGAGCATAGCCAAATTTACCATTGTACCAAGAGGAAAGAGGAAGAA
TGTTCCACCACAGACCATCCCTATAAGAAGCCCTACATGGAGACATCACCCAGTGAAGAAGATTCCTTCT
ACCGCTCTAGCTATCCACAGCAGCAGGGCCTGGGTGCCTCCTACAGGACAGAGTCGGCACAGCGGCAAGC
TTGCATGTATGCCAGCTCTGCGCCCCCCAGCGAGCCTGTGCCCAGCCTAGAGGACATCAGCTGCAACACG
TGGCCAAGCATGCCTTCCTACAGCAGCTGCACCGTCACCACCGTGCAGCCCATGGACAGGCTACCCTACC
AGCACTTCTCCGCTCACTTCACCTCGGGGCCCCTGGTCCCTCGGCTGGCTGGCATGGCCAACCATGGCTC
CCCACAGCTGGGAGAGGGAATGTTCCAGCACCAGACCTCCGTGGCCCACCAGCCTGTGGTCAGGCAGTGT
GGGCCTCAGACTGGCCTGCAGTCCCCTGGCACCCTTCAGCCCCCTGAGTTCCTCTACTCTCATGGCGTGC
CAAGGACTCTATCCCCTCATCAGTACCACTCTGTGCACGGAGTTGGCATGGTGCCAGAGTGGAGCGACAA
TAGCTAATTAATTAAGGCCGGCCCTCGAGGTTGGCCGCGAAGGATCTGCGATCGCTCCGGTGCCCGTCAG
TGGGCAGAGCGCACATCGCCCACAGTCCCCGAGAAGTTGGGGGGAGGGGTCGGCAATTGAACGGGTGCCT
AGAGAAGGTGGCGCGGGGTAAACTGGGAAAGTGATGTCGTGTACTGGCTCCGCCTTTTTCCCGAGGGTGG
GGGAGAACCGTATATAAGTGCAGTAGTCGCCGTGAACGTTCTTTTTCGCAACGGGTTTGCCGCCAGAACA
CAGCTGAAGCTTCGAGGGGCTCGCATCTCTCCTTCACGCGCCCGCCGCCCTACCTGAGGCCGCCATCCAC
GCCGGTTGAGTCGCGTTCTGCCGCCTCCCGCCTGTGGTGCCTCCTGAACTGCGTCCGCCGTCTAGGTAAG
TTTAAAGCTCAGGTCGAGACCGGGCCTTTGTCCGGCGCTCCCTTGGAGCCTACCTAGACTCAGCCGGCTC
TCCACGCTTTGCCTGACCCTGCTTGCTCAACTCTACGTCTTTGTTTCGTTTTCTGTTCTGCGCCGTTACA
GATCCAAGCTGTGACCGGCGCCTACGCTAGATGACCGAGTACAAGCCCACGGTGCGCCTCGCCACCCGCG
ACGACGTCCCCAGGGCCGTACGCACCCTCGCCGCCGCGTTCGCCGACTACCCCGCCACGCGCCACACCGT
CGATCCGGACCGCCACATCGAGCGGGTCACCGAGCTGCAAGAACTCTTCCTCACGCGCGTCGGGCTCGAC
ATCGGCAAGGTGTGGGTCGCGGACGACGGCGCCGCGGTGGCGGTCTGGACCACGCCGGAGAGCGTCGAAG
CGGGGGCGGTGTTCGCCGAGATCGGCCCGCGCATGGCCGAGTTGAGCGGTTCCCGGCTGGCCGCGCAGCA
ACAGATGGAAGGCCTCCTGGCGCCGCACCGGCCCAAGGAGCCCGCGTGGTTCCTGGCCACCGTCGGCGTC
TCGCCCGACCACCAGGGCAAGGGTCTGGGCAGCGCCGTCGTGCTCCCCGGAGTGGAGGCGGCCGAGCGCG
CCGGGGTGCCCGCCTTCCTGGAGACCTCCGCGCCCCGCAACCTCCCCTTCTACGAGCGGCTCGGCTTCAC
CGTCACCGCCGACGTCGAGGTGCCCGAAGGACCGCGCACCTGGTGCATGACCCGCAAGCCCGGTGCCTGA
GTCGACAATCAACCTCTGGATTACAAAATTTGTGAAAGATTGACTGGTATTCTTAACTATGTTGCTCCTT
TTACGCTATGTGGATACGCTGCTTTAATGCCTTTGTATCATGCTATTGCTTCCCGTATGGCTTTCATTTT
CTCCTCCTTGTATAAATCCTGGTTGCTGTCTCTTTATGAGGAGTTGTGGCCCGTTGTCAGGCAACGTGGC
GTGGTGTGCACTGTGTTTGCTGACGCAACCCCCACTGGTTGGGGCATTGCCACCACCTGTCAGCTCCTTT
CCGGGACTTTCGCTTTCCCCCTCCCTATTGCCACGGCGGAACTCATCGCCGCCTGCCTTGCCCGCTGCTG
GACAGGGGCTCGGCTGTTGGGCACTGACAATTCCGTGGTGTTGTCGGGGAAATCATCGTCCTTTCCTTGG
CTGCTCGCCTGTGTTGCCACCTGGATTCTGCGCGGGACGTCCTTCTGCTACGTCCCTTCGGCCCTCAATC
CAGCGGACCTTCCTTCCCGCGGCCTGCTGCCGGCTCTGCGGCCTCTTCCGCGTCTTCGCCTTCGCCCTCA
GACGAGTCGGATCTCCCTTTGGGCCGCCTCCCCGCCTGGTACCTTTAAGACCAATGACTTACAAGGCAGC
TGTAGATCTTAGCCACTTTTTAAAAGAAAAGGGGGGACTGGAAGGGCTAATTCACTCCCAACGAAGACAA
GATCTGCTTTTTGCTTGTACTGGGTCTCTCTGGTTAGACCAGATCTGAGCCTGGGAGCTCTCTGGCTAAC
TAGGGAACCCACTGCTTAAGCCTCAATAAAGCTTGCCTTGAGTGCTTCAAGTAGTGTGTGCCCGTCTGTT
GTGTGACTCTGGTAACTAGAGATCCCTCAGACCCTTTTAGTCAGTGTGGAAAATCTCTAGCAGTAGTAGT
TCATGTCATCTTATTATTCAGTATTTATAACTTGCAAAGAAATGAATATCAGAGAGTGAGAGGAACTTGT
TTATTGCAGCTTATAATGGTTACAAATAAAGCAATAGCATCACAAATTTCACAAATAAAGCATTTTTTTC
ACTGCATTCTAGTTGTGGTTTGTCCAAACTCATCAATGTATCTTATCATGTCTGGCTCTAGCTATCCCGC
CCCTAACTCCGCCCATCCCGCCCCTAACTCCGCCCAGTTCCGCCCATTCTCCGCCCCATGGCTGACTAAT
TTTTTTTATTTATGCAGAGGCCGAGGCCGCCTCGGCCTCTGAGCTATTCCAGAAGTAGTGAGGAGGCTTT
TTTGGAGGCCTAGGGACGTACCCAATTCGCCCTATAGTGAGTCGTATTAGCATGTGAGCAAAAGGCCAGC
ATAAATCAAAAGAATAGACCGAGATAGGGT
[37 nt withheld, positions 9201-9237]
AAAGAACGTGGACTCCAACGTCAAAGG
[49 nt withheld, positions 9265-9313]
T
[91 nt withheld, positions 9315-9405]
G
[124 nt withheld, positions 9407-9530]
CAGGTGGCACTTTTCGGGGAAATGTGCGCGGAACCCCTATTTGTTTATTTTTCTAAATACATTCAAATAT
GTATCCGCTCATGAGACAATAACCCTGATAAATGCTTCAATAATATTGAAAAAGGAAGAGTCCTGAGGCG
GAAAGAACCAGCTGTGGAATGTGTGTCAGTTAGGGTGTGGAAAGTCCCCAGGCTCCCCAGCAGGCAGAAG
TATGCAAAGCATGCATCTCAATTAGTCAGCAACCAGGTGTGGAAAGTCCCCAGGCTCCCCAGCAGGCAGA
AGTATGCAAAGCATGCATCTCAATTAGTCAGCAACCATAGTCCCGCCCCTAACTCCGCCCATCCCGCCCC
TAACTCCGCCCAGTTCCGCCCATTCTCCGCCCCATGGCTGACTAATTTTTTTTATTTATGCAGAGGCCGA
GGCCGCCTCGGCCTCTGAGCTATTCCAGAAGTAGTGAGGAGGCTTTTTTGGAGGCCTAGGCTTTTGCAAA
GATCGATCAAGAGACAGGATGAGGATCGTTTCGCATGATTGAACAAGATGGATTGCACGCAGGTTCTCCG
GCCGCTTGGGTGGAGAGGCTATTCGGCTATGACTGGGCACAACAGACAATCGGCTGCTCTGATGCCGCCG
TGTTCCGGCTGTCAGCGCAGGGGCGCCCGGTTCTTTTTGTCAAGACCGACCTGTCCGGTGCCCTGAATGA
ACTGCAAGACGAGGCAGCGCGGCTATCGTGGCTGGCCACGACGGGCGTTCCTTGCGCAGCTGTGCTCGAC
GTTGTCACTGAAGCGGGAAGGGACTGGCTGCTATTGGGCGAAGTGCCGGGGCAGGATCTCCTGTCATCTC
ACCTTGCTCCTGCCGAGAAAGTATCCATCATGGCTGATGCAATGCGGCGGCTGCATACGCTTGATCCGGC
TACCTGCCCATTCGACCACCAAGCGAAACATCGCATCGAGCGAGCACGTACTCGGATGGAAGCCGGTCTT
GTCGATCAGGATGATCTGGACGAAGAGCATCAGGGGCTCGCGCCAGCCGAACTGTTCGCCAGGCTCAAGG
CGAGCATGCCCGACGGCGAGGATCTCGTCGTGACCCATGGCGATGCCTGCTTGCCGAATATCATGGTGGA
AAATGGCCGCTTTTCTGGATTCATCGACTGTGGCCGGCTGGGTGTGGCGGACCGCTATCAGGACATAGCG
TTGGCTACCCGTGATATTGCTGAAGAGCTTGGCGGCGAATGGGCTGACCGCTTCCTCGTGCTTTACGGTA
TCGCCGCTCCCGATTCGCAGCGCATCGCCTTCTATCGCCTTCTTGACGAGTTCTTCTGAGCGGGACTCTG
GGGTTCGAAATGACCGACCAAGCGACGCCCAACCTGCCATCACGAGATTTCGATTCCACCGCCGCCTTCT
ATGAAAGGTTGGGCTTCGGAATCGTTTTCCGGGACGCCGGCTGGATGATCCTCCAGCGCGGGGATCTCAT
GCTGGAGTTCTTCGCCCACCCTAGGGGGAGGCTAACTGAAACACGGAAGGAGACAATACCGGAAGGAACC
CGCGCTATGACGGCAATAAAAAGACAGAATAAAACGCACGGTGTTGGGTCGTTTGTTCATAAACGCGGGG
TTCGGTCCCAGGGCTGGCACTCTGTCGATACCCCACCGAGACCCCATTGGGGCCAATACGCCCGCGTTTC
TTCCTTTTCCCCACCCCACCCCCCAAGTTCGGGTGAAGGCCCAGGGCTCGCAGCCAACGTCGGGGCGGCA
GGCCCTGCCATAGCCTCAGGTTACTCATATATACTTTAGATTGATTTAAAACTTCATTTTTAATTTAAAA
GGATCTAGGTGAAGATCCTTTTTGATAATCTCATGACCAAAATCCCTTAACGTGAGTTTTCGTTCCACTG
AGCGTCAGACCCCGTAGAAAAGATCAAAGGATCTTCTTGAGATCCTTTTTTTCTGCGCGTAATCTGCTGC
TTGCAAACAAAAAAACCACCGCTACCAGCGGTGGTTTGTTTGCCGGATCAAGAGCTACCAACTCTTTTTC
CGAAGGTAACTGGCTTCAGCAGAGCGCAGATACCAAATACTGTTCTTCTAGTGTAGCCGTAGTTAGGCCA
CCACTTCAAGAACTCTGTAGCACCGCCTACATACCTCGCTCTGCTAATCCTGTTACCAGTGGCTGCTGCC
AGTGGCGATAAGTCGTGTCTTACCGGGTTGGACTCAAGACGATAGTTACCGGATAAGGCGCAGCGGTCGG
GCTGAACGGGGGGTTCGTGCACACAGCCCAGCTTGGAGCGAACGACCTACACCGAACTGAGATACCTACA
GCGTGAGCTATGAGAAAGCGCCACGCTTCCCGAAGGGAGAAAGGCGGACAGGTATCCGGTAAGCGGCAGG
GTCGGAACAGGAGAGCGCACGAGGGAGCTTCCAGGGGGAAACGCCTGGTATCTTTATAGTCCTGTCGGGT
TTCGCCACCTCTGACTTGAGCGTCGATTTTTGTGATGCTCGTCAGGGGGGCGGAGCCTATGGAAAAACGC
CAGCAACGCGGCCTTTTTACGGTTCCTGGCCTTTTGCTGGCCTTTTGCTCACATGTTCTTTCCTGCGTTA
TCCCCTGATTCTGTGGATAACCGTATTACCGCCATGCATTAGTTATTAATAGTAATCAATTACGGGGTCA
TTAGTTCATAGCCCATATATGGAGTTCCGCGTTACATAACTTACGGTAAATGGCCCGCCTGGCTGACCGC
CCAACGACCCCCGCCCATTGACGTCAATAATGACGTATGTTCCCATAGTAACGCCAATAGGGACTTTCCA
TTGACGTCAATGGGTGGAGTATTTACGGTAAACTGCCCACTTGGCAGTACATCAAGTGTATCATATGCCA
AGTACGCCCCCTATTGACGTCAATGACGGTAAATGGCCCGCCTGGCATTATGCCCAGTACATGACCTTAT
GGGACTTTCCTACTTGGCAGTACATCTACGTATTAGTCATCGCTATTACCATGGTGATGCGGTTTTGGCA
GTACATCAATGGGCGTGGATAGCGGTTTGACTCACGGGGATTTCCAAGTCTCCACCCCATTGACGTCAAT
GGGAGTTTGTTTTGGCACCAAAATCAACGGGACTTTCCAAAATGTCGTAACAACTCCGCCCCATTGACGC
AAATGGGCGGTAGGCGTGTACGGTGGGAGGTCTATATAAGCAGCGCGTTTTGCCTGTACTGGGTCTCTCT
GGTTAGACCAGATCTGAGCCTGGGAGCTCTCTGGCTAACTAGGGAACCCACTGCTTAAGCCTCAATAAAG
CTTGCCTTGAGTGCTTCAAGTAGTGTGTGCCCGTCTGTTGTGTGACTCTGGTAACTAGAGATCCCTCAGA
CCCTTTTAGTCAGTGTGGAAAATCTCTAGCAGTGGCGCCCGAACAGGGACTTGAAAGCGAAAGGGAAACC
AGAGGAGCTCTCTCGACGCAGGACTCGGCTTGCTGAAGCGCGCACGGCAAGAGGCGAGGGGCGGCGACTG
GTGAGTACGCCAAAAATTTTGACTAGCGGAGGCTAGAAGGAGAGAGATGGGTGCGAGAGCGTCAGTATTA
AGCGGGGGAGAATTAGATCGCGATGGGAAAAAATTCGGTTAAGGCCAGGGGGAAAGAAAAAATATAAATT
AAAACATATAGTATGGGCAAGCAGGGAGCTAGAACGATTCGCAGTTAATCCTGGCCTGTTAGAAACATCA
GAAGGCTGTAGACAAATACTGGGACAGCTACAACCATCCCTTCAGACAGGATCAGAAGAACTTAGATCAT
TATATAATACAGTAGCAACCCTCTATTGTGTGCATCAAAGGATAGAGATAAAAGACACCAAGGAAGCTTT
AGACAAGATAGAGGAAGAGCAAAACAAAAGTAAGACCACCGCACAGCAAGCGGCCGGCCGCTGATCTTCA
GACCTGGAGGAGGAGATATGAGGGACAATTGGAGAAGTGAATTATATAAATATAAAGTAGTAAAAATTGA
ACCATTAGGAGTAGCACCCACCAAGGCAAAGAGAAGAGTGGTGCAGAGAGAAAAAAGAGCAGTGGGAATA
GGAGCTTTGTTCCTTGGGTTCTTGG
Features (pLannotate 1.2.2; 31 found; start..end, strand, type, name):
    585..685     +  CDS            Rev (fragment): human immunodeficiency virus 1 (HIV-1) Rev protein; rev; enhances nuclear export of unspliced and incompletely spliced viral mRNAs
    735..852     +  misc_feature   cPPT/CTS: central polypurine tract and central termination sequence of HIV-1
    918..935     +  ncRNA          5' miR-30a (fragment): sequence upstream of the 71-nt precursor of the human miR-30a microRNA (Zeng et al., 2002) miRNA
    944..2155    +  promoter       UbC promoter: human ubiquitin C promoter
   2233..3621    +  CDS            MEF2C: MEF2C_HUMAN - Experimental evidence at protein level: Swiss-Prot protein existence level 1. Transcription activator which binds specifically to the MEF2 element present in the regulatory regions of many muscle-specific genes. Controls cardiac morphogenesis and myogenesis, and is also involved in vascular development. Enhances transcriptional activation mediated by SOX18. Plays an essential role in hippocampal-dependent learning and memory by suppressing the number of excitatory synapses and thus regulating basal and evoked synaptic transmission. Crucial for normal neuronal development, distrib
   3700..5025    +  CDS            GATA4: GATA4_HUMAN - Experimental evidence at protein level: Swiss-Prot protein existence level 1. Transcriptional activator that binds to the consensus sequence 5'-AGATAG-3' and plays a key role in cardiac development and function (PubMed:24000169, PubMed:27984724). In cooperation with TBX5, it binds to cardiac super-enhancers and promotes cardiomyocyte gene expression, while it downregulates endocardial and endothelial gene expression (PubMed:27984724). Involved in bone morphogenetic protein (BMP)-mediated induction of cardiac-specific gene expression. Binds to BMP response element (BMPRE) DNA sequ
   5041..5093    +  CDS            T2A (fragment): 2A peptide from Thosea asigna virus capsid protein Eukaryotic ribosomes fail to insert a peptide bond between the Gly and Pro residues, yielding separate polypeptides.
   5101..6654    +  CDS            TBX5: TBX5_HUMAN - Experimental evidence at protein level: Swiss-Prot protein existence level 1. DNA-binding protein that regulates the transcription of several genes and is involved in heart development and limb pattern formation (PubMed:25725155, PubMed:25963046, PubMed:29174768, PubMed:26917986, PubMed:27035640, PubMed:8988164). Binds to the core DNA motif of NPPA promoter (PubMed:26926761). From Homo sapiens (Human).
   6722..6933    +  promoter       EF-1α core promoter: core promoter for human elongation factor EF-1α
   6946..7214    +  LTR            5' LTR (truncated): truncated 5' long terminal repeat (LTR) from human T-cell leukemia virus (HTLV) type 1
   7241..7840    +  CDS            PuroR: puromycin N-acetyltransferase; pac from Streptomyces alboniger; confers resistance to puromycin
   7847..8435    +  misc_feature   WPRE: woodchuck hepatitis virus posttranscriptional regulatory element
   8488..8507    +  misc_feature   cPPT/CTS (fragment): central polypurine tract and central termination sequence of HIV-1
   8509..8742    +  LTR            3' LTR (ΔU3): self-inactivating 3' long terminal repeat (LTR) from HIV-1
   8814..8935    +  polyA_signal   SV40 poly(A) signal: SV40 polyadenylation signal
   8975..9110    +  rep_origin     SV40 ori: SV40 origin of replication
   9131..9149    -  promoter       T7 promoter: promoter for bacteriophage T7 RNA polymerase
   9172..9530    -  rep_origin     f1 ori (sequence partly withheld): f1 bacteriophage origin of replication; arrow indicates direction of (+) strand synthesis
   9557..9661    +  promoter       AmpR promoter: bla
   9663..10020   +  promoter       SV40 promoter: SV40 enhancer and early promoter
  10055..10849   +  CDS            NeoR/KanR: aminoglycoside phosphotransferase from Tn5; aph(3')-II (or nptII); confers resistance to neomycin, kanamycin, and G418 (Geneticin®)
  10870..11022   +  CDS            ble (fragment): BLE_KLEPN - Experimental evidence at protein level: Swiss-Prot protein existence level 1. Binding protein with a strong affinity to the bleomycin family of antibiotics. Binds to CL990; an antimitotic-antibiotic compound. From Klebsiella pneumoniae.
  11081..11128   +  polyA_signal   HSV TK poly(A) signal: herpes simplex virus thymidine kinase polyadenylation signal (Cole and Stacy, 1985)
  11457..12045   +  rep_origin     ori: high-copy-number ColE1/pMB1/pBR322/pUC origin of replication
  12220..12523   +  enhancer       CMV enhancer: human cytomegalovirus immediate early enhancer
  12524..12723   +  promoter       CMV promoter: human cytomegalovirus (CMV) immediate early promoter
  12741..12921   +  LTR            5' LTR (truncated): truncated 5' long terminal repeat (LTR) from HIV-1
  12968..13093   +  misc_feature   HIV-1 Ψ: packaging signal of human immunodeficiency virus type 1
  13077..13415   +  CDS            HIV-1 gag (fragment): gag protein from human immunodeficiency virus 1; gag
  13414..13614   +  CDS            env (fragment): ENV_HV1W1 - Experimental evidence at protein level: Swiss-Prot protein existence level 1. [Transmembrane protein gp41]: Acts as a class I viral fusion protein. Under the current model, the protein has at least 3 conformational states: pre-fusion native state, pre-hairpin intermediate state, and post-fusion hairpin state. During fusion of viral and target intracellular membranes, the coiled coil regions (heptad repeats) assume a trimer-of-hairpins structure, positioning the fusion peptide in close proximity to the C-terminal region of the ectodomain. The formation of this structure appears to d
  13590..208     +  misc_feature   RRE (across the origin): The Rev response element (RRE) of HIV-1 allows for Rev-dependent mRNA export from the nucleus to the cytoplasm.
