[The description below was written by a language model from this plasmid's Addgene catalogue record and pLannotate feature annotations shown in this document.]
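Description:
pLL3.7-UBCp-hMGT-Ef1a-puro is a 13.6 kb self-inactivating HIV-1 lentiviral transfer vector built on the pLL3.7 backbone and designed to deliver the three human cardiac transcription factors MEF2C, GATA4 and TBX5 ("hMGT") for direct reprogramming of human cells toward a cardiomyocyte fate. It is propagated in bacteria from a high-copy ColE1/pUC origin and selected with kanamycin through a Tn5 NeoR/KanR gene, which is preceded by both a bacterial (bla) promoter and the SV40 early promoter and followed by an HSV TK polyadenylation signal. The backbone also carries f1 and SV40 origins. A recombination-limiting strain is listed for growth, as is common for LTR-containing plasmids.

Viral genomic RNA is transcribed in packaging cells from a CMV enhancer/promoter fused to a truncated HIV-1 5' LTR. It includes the Ψ packaging signal, gag and env fragments, the Rev response element and the cPPT/CTS, and it ends in a ΔU3 3' LTR followed by an SV40 poly(A) signal. Within this frame, the human ubiquitin C promoter drives the MEF2C, GATA4 and TBX5 coding sequences in that order. A T2A sequence is annotated between GATA4 and TBX5, which lets separate polypeptides arise from one transcript. The short gap between MEF2C and GATA4 has no annotated feature, though a similar linking element would be expected there. Downstream, an EF-1α core promoter combined with an HTLV-1 LTR segment drives puromycin N-acetyltransferase, so transduced cells can be selected with puromycin. A WPRE enhances expression of the transcripts. Putting all three factors in a fixed order on a single vector means each transduced cell receives the whole set.
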