Addgene plasmid #172396: pLL3.7-UBCp-hMGT-Ef1a-puro
Purpose: Lentiviral expression vector for human direct cardiac reprogramming
Depositing lab: Li Qian. Depositing organization: University of North Carolina at Chapel Hill. Publication: An Optimized Protocol for Human Direct Cardiac Reprogramming. Garbutt TA, Zhou Y, Keepers B, Liu J, Qian L. STAR Protoc. 2020 Jun 19;1(1). doi: 10.1016/j.xpro.2019.100010. Epub 2020 Jun 3. PubMed 32728671.
Backbone
  Vector backbone: pll3.7
  Vector type: Lentiviral
Growth in bacteria
  Bacterial resistance: Kanamycin, 50 μg/mL
  Growth temperature: 37°C
  Growth strain: NEB Stable
  Copy number: High Copy
Gene/Insert
  Gene/Insert name: Mef2c, Gata4, Tbx5
  Species: H. sapiens (human)
  Entrez Gene: MEF2C (a.k.a. C5DELq14.3, DEL5q14.3, NEDHSIL); GATA4 (a.k.a. ASD2, TACHD, TOF, VSD1); TBX5 (a.k.a. HOS)
  Cloning method: Unknown
Terms and licenses: Academic/Nonprofit Terms; Industry Terms: Not Available to Industry
How to cite: pLL3.7-UBCp-hMGT-Ef1a-puro was a gift from Li Qian (Addgene plasmid # 172396 ; http://n2t.net/addgene:172396 ; RRID:Addgene_172396)
